>Addgene plasmid #90035 | pAcGFP1-N1-RvLEAM | addgene full sequence | sequence record 178999 | Addgene NGS Result
AGGTGGCACTTTTCGGGGAAATGTGCGCGGAACCCCTATTTGTTTATTTTTCTAAATACATTCAAATATG
TATCCGCTCATGAGACAATAACCCTGATAAATGCTTCAATAATATTGAAAAAGGAAGAGTCCTGAGGCGG
AAAGAACCAGCTGTGGAATGTGTGTCAGTTAGGGTGTGGAAAGTCCCCAGGCTCCCCAGCAGGCAGAAGT
ATGCAAAGCATGCATCTCAATTAGTCAGCAACCAGGTGTGGAAAGTCCCCAGGCTCCCCAGCAGGCAGAA
GTATGCAAAGCATGCATCTCAATTAGTCAGCAACCATAGTCCCGCCCCTAACTCCGCCCATCCCGCCCCT
AACTCCGCCCAGTTCCGCCCATTCTCCGCCCCATGGCTGACTAATTTTTTTTATTTATGCAGAGGCCGAG
GCCGCCTCGGCCTCTGAGCTATTCCAGAAGTAGTGAGGAGGCTTTTTTGGAGGCCTAGGCTTTTGCAAAG
ATCGATCAAGAGACAGGATGAGGATCGTTTCGCATGATTGAACAAGATGGATTGCACGCAGGTTCTCCGG
CCGCTTGGGTGGAGAGGCTATTCGGCTATGACTGGGCACAACAGACAATCGGCTGCTCTGATGCCGCCGT
GTTCCGGCTGTCAGCGCAGGGGCGCCCGGTTCTTTTTGTCAAGACCGACCTGTCCGGTGCCCTGAATGAA
CTGCAAGACGAGGCAGCGCGGCTATCGTGGCTGGCCACGACGGGCGTTCCTTGCGCAGCTGTGCTCGACG
TTGTCACTGAAGCGGGAAGGGACTGGCTGCTATTGGGCGAAGTGCCGGGGCAGGATCTCCTGTCATCTCA
CCTTGCTCCTGCCGAGAAAGTATCCATCATGGCTGATGCAATGCGGCGGCTGCATACGCTTGATCCGGCT
ACCTGCCCATTCGACCACCAAGCGAAACATCGCATCGAGCGAGCACGTACTCGGATGGAAGCCGGTCTTG
TCGATCAGGATGATCTGGACGAAGAGCATCAGGGGCTCGCGCCAGCCGAACTGTTCGCCAGGCTCAAGGC
GAGCATGCCCGACGGCGAGGATCTCGTCGTGACCCATGGCGATGCCTGCTTGCCGAATATCATGGTGGAA
AATGGCCGCTTTTCTGGATTCATCGACTGTGGCCGGCTGGGTGTGGCGGACCGCTATCAGGACATAGCGT
TGGCTACCCGTGATATTGCTGAAGAGCTTGGCGGCGAATGGGCTGACCGCTTCCTCGTGCTTTACGGTAT
CGCCGCTCCCGATTCGCAGCGCATCGCCTTCTATCGCCTTCTTGACGAGTTCTTCTGAGCGGGACTCTGG
GGTTCGAAATGACCGACCAAGCGACGCCCAACCTGCCATCACGAGATTTCGATTCCACCGCCGCCTTCTA
TGAAAGGTTGGGCTTCGGAATCGTTTTCCGGGACGCCGGCTGGATGATCCTCCAGCGCGGGGATCTCATG
CTGGAGTTCTTCGCCCACCCTAGGGGGAGGCTAACTGAAACACGGAAGGAGACAATACCGGAAGGAACCC
GCGCTATGACGGCAATAAAAAGACAGAATAAAACGCACGGTGTTGGGTCGTTTGTTCATAAACGCGGGGT
TCGGTCCCAGGGCTGGCACTCTGTCGATACCCCACCGAGACCCCATTGGGGCCAATACGCCCGCGTTTCT
TCCTTTTCCCCACCCCACCCCCCAAGTTCGGGTGAAGGCCCAGGGCTCGCAGCCAACGTCGGGGCGGCAG
GCCCTGCCATAGCCTCAGGTTACTCATATATACTTTAGATTGATTTAAAACTTCATTTTTAATTTAAAAG
GATCTAGGTGAAGATCCTTTTTGATAATCTCATGACCAAAATCCCTTAACGTGAGTTTTCGTTCCACTGA
GCGTCAGACCCCGTAGAAAAGATCAAAGGATCTTCTTGAGATCCTTTTTTTCTGCGCGTAATCTGCTGCT
TGCAAACAAAAAAACCACCGCTACCAGCGGTGGTTTGTTTGCCGGATCAAGAGCTACCAACTCTTTTTCC
GAAGGTAACTGGCTTCAGCAGAGCGCAGATACCAAATACTGTTCTTCTAGTGTAGCCGTAGTTAGGCCAC
CACTTCAAGAACTCTGTAGCACCGCCTACATACCTCGCTCTGCTAATCCTGTTACCAGTGGCTGCTGCCA
GTGGCGATAAGTCGTGTCTTACCGGGTTGGACTCAAGACGATAGTTACCGGATAAGGCGCAGCGGTCGGG
CTGAACGGGGGGTTCGTGCACACAGCCCAGCTTGGAGCGAACGACCTACACCGAACTGAGATACCTACAG
CGTGAGCTATGAGAAAGCGCCACGCTTCCCGAAGGGAGAAAGGCGGACAGGTATCCGGTAAGCGGCAGGG
TCGGAACAGGAGAGCGCACGAGGGAGCTTCCAGGGGGAAACGCCTGGTATCTTTATAGTCCTGTCGGGTT
TCGCCACCTCTGACTTGAGCGTCGATTTTTGTGATGCTCGTCAGGGGGGCGGAGCCTATGGAAAAACGCC
AGCAACGCGGCCTTTTTACGGTTCCTGGCCTTTTGCTGGCCTTTTGCTCACATGTTCTTTCCTGCGTTAT
CCCCTGATTCTGTGGATAACCGTATTACCGCCATGCATTAGTTATTAATAGTAATCAATTACGGGGTCAT
TAGTTCATAGCCCATATATGGAGTTCCGCGTTACATAACTTACGGTAAATGGCCCGCCTGGCTGACCGCC
CAACGACCCCCGCCCATTGACGTCAATAATGACGTATGTTCCCATAGTAACGCCAATAGGGACTTTCCAT
TGACGTCAATGGGTGGAGTATTTACGGTAAACTGCCCACTTGGCAGTACATCAAGTGTATCATATGCCAA
GTACGCCCCCTATTGACGTCAATGACGGTAAATGGCCCGCCTGGCATTATGCCCAGTACATGACCTTATG
GGACTTTCCTACTTGGCAGTACATCTACGTATTAGTCATCGCTATTACCATGGTGATGCGGTTTTGGCAG
TACATCAATGGGCGTGGATAGCGGTTTGACTCACGGGGATTTCCAAGTCTCCACCCCATTGACGTCAATG
GGAGTTTGTTTTGGCACCAAAATCAACGGGACTTTCCAAAATGTCGTAACAACTCCGCCCCATTGACGCA
AATGGGCGGTAGGCGTGTACGGTGGGAGGTCTATATAAGCAGAGCTGGTTTAGTGAACCGTCAGATCCGC
TAGCGCTACCGGACTCAGATCTCGAGCTCAAGCTTCGAATTCTGCAGTCGACGGTACCATGTTTCTCGCC
CGAAACGCTGGACGCGCTGGATATCGAGGTGTTGTAGCTTACCAGCAAGCAGCCTCTTTCTCTGTTTCAT
CAGCTAAGGCTGCTGGATCACGGTCAAGCGGTGGCTCCGACGCTGGCGATTATGCTAGGGAGGCCGCGGA
ACATGCCAAAGCTGGATTGAAGGATCTCAAGAATGAAGCCTCGTGGAAAGCCAAAGGTGTCGCTAACCAA
GCCGCTGGAGCATTCGAACGAGCGAAGGATACAGTGAAGGAAGGTGTCCATGACATGAAGCGCAGTGGAA
GCCGCGTCTTCGAACAAGGACAGGAGGAAGTAGAGGCTGGTGCTCAACACGCAAAGGCTGGCTATCAGAG
TGCCAAGAATGCTGCGCAAGACACTGCCGCAACTCTTAAAGACAAAGCCGGCAGCGCCTGGAATCAAGCG
AAACACGTTGTGGAAGATAAGGGAGAGGATGTTGTTGAAGCAGTCAAGGACACTGCTTCAAAAGTCTGGG
GCAAAGCCAAACATGTGGCCGAGGACGTTAAGGAGAACGCGCAATCACCAGGTGGCATTGCGGATAAGGC
CTCCGATGTGTGGTCAGCGGCCAAGGATAAAGCTGCTGATGTCTTGTCGGGAGCTAAGCACACTGCTGAG
AACCTAGCTCACAAAGCCCAAGCCGCCATCCACGATGCTACAGCTTCTTCAGGCTCGCAGTCGCAGTCGC
AGTCCCAGTCTCAGTATCGACAAGGACAACAACAGGGAAGACAAGATCAGCAGCAAAGCAAGAGCCAGTG
GGGACAGACTAGCCCGCAGTCTCCGGATGGATTCCGCCCTCAAGCCGGCCAGGGACCACAAGGAGGCAAG
GGACCTGGTCAAGCTGGCGGTCGACGAGATCCACCGGTCATGGTGAGCAAGGGCGCCGAGCTGTTCACCG
GCATCGTGCCCATCCTGATCGAGCTGAATGGCGATGTGAATGGCCACAAGTTCAGCGTGAGCGGCGAGGG
CGAGGGCGATGCCACCTACGGCAAGCTGACCCTGAAGTTCATCTGCACCACCGGCAAGCTGCCTGTGCCC
TGGCCCACCCTGGTGACCACCCTGAGCTACGGCGTGCAGTGCTTCTCACGCTACCCCGATCACATGAAGC
AGCACGACTTCTTCAAGAGCGCCATGCCTGAGGGCTACATCCAGGAGCGCACCATCTTCTTCGAGGATGA
CGGCAACTACAAGTCGCGCGCCGAGGTGAAGTTCGAGGGCGATACCCTGGTGAATCGCATCGAGCTGACC
GGCACCGATTTCAAGGAGGATGGCAACATCCTGGGCAATAAGATGGAGTACAACTACAACGCCCACAATG
TGTACATCATGACCGACAAGGCCAAGAATGGCATCAAGGTGAACTTCAAGATCCGCCACAACATCGAGGA
TGGCAGCGTGCAGCTGGCCGACCACTACCAGCAGAATACCCCCATCGGCGATGGCCCTGTGCTGCTGCCC
GATAACCACTACCTGTCCACCCAGAGCGCCCTGTCCAAGGACCCCAACGAGAAGCGCGATCACATGATCT
ACTTCGGCTTCGTGACCGCCGCCGCCATCACCCACGGCATGGATGAGCTGTACAAGTGAGCGGCCGCGAC
TCTAGATCATAATCAGCCATACCACATTTGTAGAGGTTTTACTTGCTTTAAAAAACCTCCCACACCTCCC
CCTGAACCTGAAACATAAAATGAATGCAATTGTTGTTGTTAACTTGTTTATTGCAGCTTATAATGGTTAC
AAATAAAGCAATAGCATCACAAATTTCACAAATAAAGCATTTTTTTCACTGCATTCTAGTTGTGGTTTGT
CCAAACTCATCAATGTATCTTAAGGCGTAAATTGTAAGCGTTAATATTTTGTTAAAATTCGCGTTAAATT
TTTGTTAAATCAGCTCATTTTTTAACCAATAGGCCGAAATCGGCAAAATCCCTTATAAATCAAAAGAATA
GACCGAGATAGGGT
[37 nt withheld, positions 5265-5301]
AAAGAACGTGGACTCCAACGTCAAAGG
[49 nt withheld, positions 5329-5377]
T
[91 nt withheld, positions 5379-5469]
G
[124 nt withheld, positions 5471-5594]
C
Features (pLannotate 1.2.2; 15 found; start..end, strand, type, name):
     26..130     +  promoter       AmpR promoter: bla
    132..489     +  promoter       SV40 promoter: SV40 enhancer and early promoter
    524..1318    +  CDS            NeoR/KanR: aminoglycoside phosphotransferase from Tn5; aph(3')-II (or nptII); confers resistance to neomycin, kanamycin, and G418 (Geneticin®)
   1339..1491    +  CDS            ble (fragment): BLE_KLEPN - Experimental evidence at protein level: Swiss-Prot protein existence level 1. Binding protein with a strong affinity to the bleomycin family of antibiotics. Binds to CL990; an antimitotic-antibiotic compound. From Klebsiella pneumoniae.
   1550..1597    +  polyA_signal   HSV TK poly(A) signal: herpes simplex virus thymidine kinase polyadenylation signal (Cole and Stacy, 1985)
   1688..1704    -  polyA_signal   bGH poly(A) signal (fragment): bovine growth hormone polyadenylation signal
   1926..2514    +  rep_origin     ori: high-copy-number ColE1/pMB1/pBR322/pUC origin of replication
   2689..2992    +  enhancer       CMV enhancer: human cytomegalovirus immediate early enhancer
   2993..3196    +  promoter       CMV promoter: human cytomegalovirus (CMV) immediate early promoter
   3219..3278    +  misc_feature   MCS (fragment): multiple cloning site
   3279..4157    +  CDS            RvLEAM: LEAM_RAMVA - Experimental evidence at transcript level: Swiss-Prot protein existence level 2. Mitochondrial heat soluble protein acting as a molecular shield in water-deficient condition. From Ramazzottius varieornatus (Water bear) (Tardigrade).
   4170..4889    +  CDS            AcGFP1: Aequorea coerulescens GFP mammalian codon-optimized
   4905..4988    +  CDS            large T antigen (fragment): large T antigen from SV40 (simian virus 40)
   5011..5132    +  polyA_signal   SV40 poly(A) signal: SV40 polyadenylation signal
   5166..5594    -  rep_origin     f1 ori (sequence partly withheld): f1 bacteriophage origin of replication; arrow indicates direction of (+) strand synthesis
