[The description below was written by a language model from this plasmid's Addgene catalogue record and pLannotate feature annotations shown in this document.]
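Description:
pAcGFP1-N1-RvLEAM is a mammalian expression plasmid built on the Clontech pAcGFP1-N1 backbone, designed for transient expression of a fluorescently tagged tardigrade protein in mammalian cells. It is maintained in E. coli at high copy through a ColE1/pUC-type origin and selected with kanamycin. The resistance cassette is the Tn5 aminoglycoside phosphotransferase (NeoR/KanR), placed behind tandem bacterial (bla) and SV40 early promoters and terminated by the HSV TK polyadenylation signal. This arrangement allows the same gene to give kanamycin resistance in bacteria and, in principle, G418 resistance in mammalian cells. An f1 origin is also present, which can support single-stranded DNA production. Short annotated fragments of ble, a bGH poly(A) signal and SV40 large T antigen appear to be backbone remnants or partial sequence matches rather than functional elements.

The payload is the coding sequence of RvLEAM from the anhydrobiotic tardigrade Ramazzottius varieornatus, inserted by Gibson cloning downstream of the human CMV immediate-early enhancer and promoter, adjacent to what remains of the multiple cloning site. RvLEAM is annotated as a mitochondrial heat-soluble protein thought to act as a molecular shield under water-deficient conditions. It lies directly upstream of mammalian codon-optimized AcGFP1 (Aequorea coerulescens GFP), so the fluorescent tag sits at the C terminus of the insert and leaves the N terminus of RvLEAM free. The transcript is terminated by the SV40 poly(A) signal. The construct is suited to visualizing the subcellular localization of RvLEAM in live or fixed mammalian cells. The associated work concerned mitochondria-targeted tardigrade proteins and their effect on the osmotic tolerance of human cells.
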