Addgene plasmid #90035: pAcGFP1-N1-RvLEAM
Purpose: To express GFP-tagged RvLEAM in mammalian cells transiently
Depositing lab: Takekazu Kunieda. Publication: Novel mitochondria-targeted heat-soluble proteins identified in the anhydrobiotic Tardigrade improve osmotic tolerance of human cells. Tanaka S, Tanaka J, Miwa Y, Horikawa DD, Katayama T, Arakawa K, Toyoda A, Kubo T, Kunieda T. PLoS One. 2015 Feb 12;10(2):e0118272. eCollection 2015. DOI:10.1371/journal.pone.0118272 PubMed 25675104.
Backbone
  Vector backbone: pAcGFP1-N1
  Backbone manufacturer: Clontech
  Vector type: Mammalian Expression
Growth in bacteria
  Bacterial resistance: Kanamycin, 50 μg/mL
  Growth temperature: 37°C
  Growth strain: DH5alpha
  Copy number: High Copy
Gene/Insert
  Gene/Insert name: RvLEAM (alt name: LC002821)
  Species: Ramazzottius varieornatus
  Promoter: CMV
  Tag / fusion protein: AcGFP1 (C terminal on insert)
  Cloning method: Gibson Cloning
  Sequencing primers: 5′ CMV-F
Terms and licenses: Academic/Nonprofit Terms; Industry Terms: Not Available to Industry
Depositor comments: Insert species is Ramazzottius varieornatus
How to cite: pAcGFP1-N1-RvLEAM was a gift from Takekazu Kunieda (Addgene plasmid # 90035 ; http://n2t.net/addgene:90035 ; RRID:Addgene_90035)
